Addgene plasmid #208303: ABE-RA3.2
Purpose: Expresses ABE-RA3.2 in mammalian cells
Depositing lab: Weixin Tang. Depositing organization: University of Chicago. Publication: An adenine base editor variant expands context compatibility. Xiao YL, Wu Y, Tang W. Nat Biotechnol. 2024 Jan 2. doi: 10.1038/s41587-023-01994-3. PubMed 38168987.
Backbone
  Vector backbone: pCMV with a BR322 origin
  Backbone size w/o insert (bp): 3402
  Vector type: Mammalian Expression
Growth in bacteria
  Bacterial resistance: Ampicillin, 100 μg/mL
  Growth temperature: 37°C
  Growth strain: DH5alpha
  Copy number: High Copy
Gene/Insert
  Gene/Insert name: TadA-RA3.2-SpCas9 D10A
  Species: E. coli
  Insert size (bp): 4818
  Mutation: E27D, P48A, R51H, D108G, K110R, A114V, H122R, M126I, N127K
  Cloning method: Restriction Enzyme; 5′ cloning site Unknown (unknown if destroyed); 3′ cloning site Unknown (unknown if destroyed)
Terms and licenses: Academic/Nonprofit Terms; Industry Terms: Not Available to Industry
How to cite: ABE-RA3.2 was a gift from Weixin Tang (Addgene plasmid # 208303 ; http://n2t.net/addgene:208303 ; RRID:Addgene_208303)
