[The description below was written by a language model from this plasmid's Addgene catalogue record and pLannotate feature annotations shown in this document.]
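Description:
ABE-RA3.2 is a mammalian expression plasmid of about 8.2 kb that encodes an adenine base editor variant. It is built on a pCMV backbone carrying a high-copy pBR322/pUC-type origin of replication and is propagated in E. coli under ampicillin selection, provided by a β-lactamase gene with its own promoter. The feature table also picks up small backbone remnants (lac promoter/operator, CAP site, and fragments of lacI, bom, an SV40 promoter and a cloning site). These appear to be vestigial and have no evident role in the payload. No mammalian selection marker is annotated, which is consistent with transient transfection use.

The payload is a roughly 4.8 kb fusion open reading frame driven by the human CMV immediate-early enhancer and promoter and terminated by the bovine growth hormone polyadenylation signal. A T7 promoter lies just upstream of the coding region and could support in vitro transcription. The fusion consists of an engineered E. coli tRNA adenosine deaminase, TadA-RA3.2, placed N-terminal to Streptococcus pyogenes Cas9. The recorded TadA substitutions are E27D, P48A, R51H, D108G, K110R, A114V, H122R, M126I and N127K. The catalogue describes the Cas9 portion as the D10A nickase, whereas the automated annotation labels this region a "dCas9 fragment", most likely a nearest-match call rather than evidence of a fully inactive enzyme. The Cas9 coding sequence spans the numbering origin of the circular record.

In this type of editor, a separately supplied guide RNA directs Cas9 to the target, the deaminase converts adenosine to inosine on the displaced strand, and nicking of the opposite strand favours an A•T to G•C outcome. The associated publication presents this variant as expanding the sequence-context compatibility of adenine base editing. Linkers and nuclear localization signals are not annotated in the record.
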