Features (pLannotate 1.2.2; 16 found; start..end, strand, type, name):
   3353..3577    +  polyA_signal   bGH poly(A) signal: bovine growth hormone polyadenylation signal
   3581..3602    +  promoter       SV40 promoter (fragment): SV40 enhancer and early promoter
   3607..3623    +  misc_feature   MCS (fragment): pBluescript multiple cloning site
   3672..3688    -  protein_bind   lac operator: The lac repressor binds to the lac operator to inhibit transcription in E. coli. This inhibition can be relieved by adding lactose or isopropyl-β-D-thiogalactopyranoside (IPTG). lac repressor encoded by lacI
   3696..3726    -  promoter       lac promoter: promoter for the E. coli lac operon
   3741..3762    -  protein_bind   CAP binding site: CAP binding activates transcription in the presence of cAMP. E. coli catabolite activator protein
   3775..3867    -  CDS            lacI (fragment): lac repressor; lacI; The lac repressor binds to the lac operator to inhibit transcription in E. coli. This inhibition can be relieved by adding lactose or isopropyl-β-D-thiogalactopyranoside (IPTG).
   4050..4638    -  rep_origin     ori: high-copy-number ColE1/pMB1/pBR322/pUC origin of replication
   4809..5669    -  CDS            AmpR: β-lactamase; bla; confers resistance to ampicillin, carbenicillin, and related antibiotics
   5670..5774    -  promoter       AmpR promoter: bla
   5845..5889    -  misc_feature   bom (fragment): basis of mobility region from pBR322
   6044..6423    +  enhancer       CMV enhancer: human cytomegalovirus immediate early enhancer
   6424..6627    +  promoter       CMV promoter: human cytomegalovirus (CMV) immediate early promoter
   6669..6687    +  promoter       T7 promoter: promoter for bacteriophage T7 RNA polymerase
   6758..7237    +  CDS            tadA: TADA_ECOLI - Also known as yfhC. Experimental evidence at protein level: Swiss-Prot protein existence level 1. Catalyzes the deamination of adenosine to inosine at the wobble position 34 of tRNA(Arg2). Essential for cell viability. From Escherichia coli (strain K12).
   7355..3236    +  CDS            dCas9 (fragment) (across the origin): catalytically dead mutant of the Cas9 endonuclease from the Streptococcus pyogenes Type II CRISPR/Cas system RNA-guided DNA-binding protein that lacks endonuclease activity due to the D10A mutation in the RuvC catalytic domain and the N863A mutation in the HNH catalytic domain
>Addgene plasmid #208303 | ABE-RA3.2 | addgene full sequence | sequence record 410376 | Addgene NGS Result
TCTGGCCGCCAAGAACCTGTCCGACGCCATCCTGCTGAGCGACATCCTGAGAGTGAACACCGAGATCACC
AAGGCCCCCCTGAGCGCCTCTATGATCAAGAGATACGACGAGCACCACCAGGACCTGACCCTGCTGAAAG
CTCTCGTGCGGCAGCAGCTGCCTGAGAAGTACAAAGAGATTTTCTTCGACCAGAGCAAGAACGGCTACGC
CGGCTACATTGACGGCGGAGCCAGCCAGGAAGAGTTCTACAAGTTCATCAAGCCCATCCTGGAAAAGATG
GACGGCACCGAGGAACTGCTCGTGAAGCTGAACAGAGAGGACCTGCTGCGGAAGCAGCGGACCTTCGACA
ACGGCAGCATCCCCCACCAGATCCACCTGGGAGAGCTGCACGCCATTCTGCGGCGGCAGGAAGATTTTTA
CCCATTCCTGAAGGACAACCGGGAAAAGATCGAGAAGATCCTGACCTTCCGCATCCCCTACTACGTGGGC
CCTCTGGCCAGGGGAAACAGCAGATTCGCCTGGATGACCAGAAAGAGCGAGGAAACCATCACCCCCTGGA
ACTTCGAGGAAGTGGTGGACAAGGGCGCTTCCGCCCAGAGCTTCATCGAGCGGATGACCAACTTCGATAA
GAACCTGCCCAACGAGAAGGTGCTGCCCAAGCACAGCCTGCTGTACGAGTACTTCACCGTGTATAACGAG
CTGACCAAAGTGAAATACGTGACCGAGGGAATGAGAAAGCCCGCCTTCCTGAGCGGCGAGCAGAAAAAGG
CCATCGTGGACCTGCTGTTCAAGACCAACCGGAAAGTGACCGTGAAGCAGCTGAAAGAGGACTACTTCAA
GAAAATCGAGTGCTTCGACTCCGTGGAAATCTCCGGCGTGGAAGATCGGTTCAACGCCTCCCTGGGCACA
TACCACGATCTGCTGAAAATTATCAAGGACAAGGACTTCCTGGACAATGAGGAAAACGAGGACATTCTGG
AAGATATCGTGCTGACCCTGACACTGTTTGAGGACAGAGAGATGATCGAGGAACGGCTGAAAACCTATGC
CCACCTGTTCGACGACAAAGTGATGAAGCAGCTGAAGCGGCGGAGATACACCGGCTGGGGCAGGCTGAGC
CGGAAGCTGATCAACGGCATCCGGGACAAGCAGTCCGGCAAGACAATCCTGGATTTCCTGAAGTCCGACG
GCTTCGCCAACAGAAACTTCATGCAGCTGATCCACGACGACAGCCTGACCTTTAAAGAGGACATCCAGAA
AGCCCAGGTGTCCGGCCAGGGCGATAGCCTGCACGAGCACATTGCCAATCTGGCCGGCAGCCCCGCCATT
AAGAAGGGCATCCTGCAGACAGTGAAGGTGGTGGACGAGCTCGTGAAAGTGATGGGCCGGCACAAGCCCG
AGAACATCGTGATCGAAATGGCCAGAGAGAACCAGACCACCCAGAAGGGACAGAAGAACAGCCGCGAGAG
AATGAAGCGGATCGAAGAGGGCATCAAAGAGCTGGGCAGCCAGATCCTGAAAGAACACCCCGTGGAAAAC
ACCCAGCTGCAGAACGAGAAGCTGTACCTGTACTACCTGCAGAATGGGCGGGATATGTACGTGGACCAGG
AACTGGACATCAACCGGCTGTCCGACTACGATGTGGACCATATCGTGCCTCAGAGCTTTCTGAAGGACGA
CTCCATCGACAACAAGGTGCTGACCAGAAGCGACAAGAACCGGGGCAAGAGCGACAACGTGCCCTCCGAA
GAGGTCGTGAAGAAGATGAAGAACTACTGGCGGCAGCTGCTGAACGCCAAGCTGATTACCCAGAGAAAGT
TCGACAATCTGACCAAGGCCGAGAGAGGCGGCCTGAGCGAACTGGATAAGGCCGGCTTCATCAAGAGACA
GCTGGTGGAAACCCGGCAGATCACAAAGCACGTGGCACAGATCCTGGACTCCCGGATGAACACTAAGTAC
GACGAGAATGACAAGCTGATCCGGGAAGTGAAAGTGATCACCCTGAAGTCCAAGCTGGTGTCCGATTTCC
GGAAGGATTTCCAGTTTTACAAAGTGCGCGAGATCAACAACTACCACCACGCCCACGACGCCTACCTGAA
CGCCGTCGTGGGAACCGCCCTGATCAAAAAGTACCCTAAGCTGGAAAGCGAGTTCGTGTACGGCGACTAC
AAGGTGTACGACGTGCGGAAGATGATCGCCAAGAGCGAGCAGGAAATCGGCAAGGCTACCGCCAAGTACT
TCTTCTACAGCAACATCATGAACTTTTTCAAGACCGAGATTACCCTGGCCAACGGCGAGATCCGGAAGCG
GCCTCTGATCGAGACAAACGGCGAAACCGGGGAGATCGTGTGGGATAAGGGCCGGGATTTTGCCACCGTG
CGGAAAGTGCTGAGCATGCCCCAAGTGAATATCGTGAAAAAGACCGAGGTGCAGACAGGCGGCTTCAGCA
AAGAGTCTATCCTGCCCAAGAGGAACAGCGATAAGCTGATCGCCAGAAAGAAGGACTGGGACCCTAAGAA
GTACGGCGGCTTCGACAGCCCCACCGTGGCCTATTCTGTGCTGGTGGTGGCCAAAGTGGAAAAGGGCAAG
TCCAAGAAACTGAAGAGTGTGAAAGAGCTGCTGGGGATCACCATCATGGAAAGAAGCAGCTTCGAGAAGA
ATCCCATCGACTTTCTGGAAGCCAAGGGCTACAAAGAAGTGAAAAAGGACCTGATCATCAAGCTGCCTAA
GTACTCCCTGTTCGAGCTGGAAAACGGCCGGAAGAGAATGCTGGCCTCTGCCGGCGAACTGCAGAAGGGA
AACGAACTGGCCCTGCCCTCCAAATATGTGAACTTCCTGTACCTGGCCAGCCACTATGAGAAGCTGAAGG
GCTCCCCCGAGGATAATGAGCAGAAACAGCTGTTTGTGGAACAGCACAAGCACTACCTGGACGAGATCAT
CGAGCAGATCAGCGAGTTCTCCAAGAGAGTGATCCTGGCCGACGCTAATCTGGACAAAGTGCTGTCCGCC
TACAACAAGCACCGGGATAAGCCCATCAGAGAGCAGGCCGAGAATATCATCCACCTGTTTACCCTGACCA
ATCTGGGAGCCCCTGCCGCCTTCAAGTACTTTGACACCACCATCGACCGGAAGAGGTACACCAGCACCAA
AGAGGTGCTGGACGCCACCCTGATCCACCAGAGCATCACCGGCCTGTACGAGACACGGATCGACCTGTCT
CAGCTGGGAGGTGACTCTGGCGGCTCAAAAAGAACCGCCGACGGCAGCGAATTCGAGCCCAAGAAGAAGA
GGAAAGTCTAACCGGTCATCATCACCATCACCATTGAGTTTAAACCCGCTGATCAGCCTCGACTGTGCCT
TCTAGTTGCCAGCCATCTGTTGTTTGCCCCTCCCCCGTGCCTTCCTTGACCCTGGAAGGTGCCACTCCCA
CTGTCCTTTCCTAATAAAATGAGGAAATTGCATCGCATTGTCTGAGTAGGTGTCATTCTATTCTGGGGGG
TGGGGTGGGGCAGGACAGCAAGGGGGAGGATTGGGAAGACAATAGCAGGCATGCTGGGGATGCGGTGGGC
TCTATGGCTTCTGAGGCGGAAAGAACCAGCTGGGGCTCGATACCGTCGACCTCTAGCTAGAGCTTGGCGT
AATCATGGTCATAGCTGTTTCCTGTGTGAAATTGTTATCCGCTCACAATTCCACACAACATACGAGCCGG
AAGCATAAAGTGTAAAGCCTAGGGTGCCTAATGAGTGAGCTAACTCACATTAATTGCGTTGCGCTCACTG
CCCGCTTTCCAGTCGGGAAACCTGTCGTGCCAGCTGCATTAATGAATCGGCCAACGCGCGGGGAGAGGCG
GTTTGCGTATTGGGCGCTCTTCCGCTTCCTCGCTCACTGACTCGCTGCGCTCGGTCGTTCGGCTGCGGCG
AGCGGTATCAGCTCACTCAAAGGCGGTAATACGGTTATCCACAGAATCAGGGGATAACGCAGGAAAGAAC
ATGTGAGCAAAAGGCCAGCAAAAGGCCAGGAACCGTAAAAAGGCCGCGTTGCTGGCGTTTTTCCATAGGC
TCCGCCCCCCTGACGAGCATCACAAAAATCGACGCTCAAGTCAGAGGTGGCGAAACCCGACAGGACTATA
AAGATACCAGGCGTTTCCCCCTGGAAGCTCCCTCGTGCGCTCTCCTGTTCCGACCCTGCCGCTTACCGGA
TACCTGTCCGCCTTTCTCCCTTCGGGAAGCGTGGCGCTTTCTCATAGCTCACGCTGTAGGTATCTCAGTT
CGGTGTAGGTCGTTCGCTCCAAGCTGGGCTGTGTGCACGAACCCCCCGTTCAGCCCGACCGCTGCGCCTT
ATCCGGTAACTATCGTCTTGAGTCCAACCCGGTAAGACACGACTTATCGCCACTGGCAGCAGCCACTGGT
AACAGGATTAGCAGAGCGAGGTATGTAGGCGGTGCTACAGAGTTCTTGAAGTGGTGGCCTAACTACGGCT
ACACTAGAAGAACAGTATTTGGTATCTGCGCTCTGCTGAAGCCAGTTACCTTCGGAAAAAGAGTTGGTAG
CTCTTGATCCGGCAAACAAACCACCGCTGGTAGCGGTGGTTTTTTTGTTTGCAAGCAGCAGATTACGCGC
AGAAAAAAAGGATCTCAAGAAGATCCTTTGATCTTTTCTACGGGGTCTGACACTCAGTGGAACGAAAACT
CACGTTAAGGGATTTTGGTCATGAGATTATCAAAAAGGATCTTCACCTAGATCCTTTTAAATTAAAAATG
AAGTTTTAAATCAATCTAAAGTATATATGAGTAAACTTGGTCTGACAGTTACCAATGCTTAATCAGTGAG
GCACCTATCTCAGCGATCTGTCTATTTCGTTCATCCATAGTTGCCTGACTCCCCGTCGTGTAGATAACTA
CGATACGGGAGGGCTTACCATCTGGCCCCAGTGCTGCAATGATACCGCGGCTACCACGCTCACCGGCTCC
AGATTTATCAGCAATAAACCAGCCAGCCGGAAGGGCCGAGCGCAGAAGTGGTCCTGCAACTTTATCCGCC
TCCATCCAGTCTATTAATTGTTGCCGGGAAGCTAGAGTAAGTAGTTCGCCAGTTAATAGTTTGCGCAACG
TTGTTGCCATTGCTACAGGCATCGTGGTGTCACGCTCGTCGTTTGGTATGGCTTCATTCAGCTCCGGTTC
CCAACGATCAAGGCGAGTTACATGATCCCCCATGTTGTGCAAAAAAGCGGTTAGCTCCTTCGGTCCTCCG
ATCGTTGTCAGAAGTAAGTTGGCCGCAGTGTTATCACTCATGGTTATGGCAGCACTGCATAATTCTCTTA
CTGTCATGCCATCCGTAAGATGCTTTTCTGTGACTGGTGAGTACTCAACCAAGTCATTCTGAGAATAGTG
TATGCGGCGACCGAGTTGCTCTTGCCCGGCGTCAATACGGGATAATACCGCGCCACATAGCAGAACTTTA
AAAGTGCTCATCATTGGAAAACGTTCTTCGGGGCGAAAACTCTCAAGGATCTTACCGCTGTTGAGATCCA
GTTCGATGTAACCCACTCGTGCACCCAACTGATCTTCAGCATCTTTTACTTTCACCAGCGTTTCTGGGTG
AGCAAAAACAGGAAGGCAAAATGCCGCAAAAAAGGGAATAAGGGCGACACGGAAATGTTGAATACTCATA
CTCTTCCTTTTTCAATATTATTGAAGCATTTATCAGGGTTATTGTCTCATGAGCGGATACATATTTGAAT
GTATTTAGAAAAATAAACAAATAGGGGTTCCGCGCACATTTCCCCGAAAAGTGCCACCTGACGTCGACGG
ATCGGGAGATCGATCTCCCGATCCCCTAGGGTCGACTCTCAGTACAATCTGCTCTGATGCCGCATAGTTA
AGCCAGTATCTGCTCCCTGCTTGTGTGTTGGAGGTCGCTGAGTAGTGCGCGAGCAAAATTTAAGCTACAA
CAAGGCAAGGCTTGACCGACAATTGCATGAAGAATCTGCTTAGGGTTAGGCGTTTTGCGCTGCTTCGCGA
TGTACGGGCCAGATATACGCGTTGACATTGATTATTGACTAGTTATTAATAGTAATCAATTACGGGGTCA
TTAGTTCATAGCCCATATATGGAGTTCCGCGTTACATAACTTACGGTAAATGGCCCGCCTGGCTGACCGC
CCAACGACCCCCGCCCATTGACGTCAATAATGACGTATGTTCCCATAGTAACGCCAATAGGGACTTTCCA
TTGACGTCAATGGGTGGAGTATTTACGGTAAACTGCCCACTTGGCAGTACATCAAGTGTATCATATGCCA
AGTACGCCCCCTATTGACGTCAATGACGGTAAATGGCCCGCCTGGCATTATGCCCAGTACATGACCTTAT
GGGACTTTCCTACTTGGCAGTACATCTACGTATTAGTCATCGCTATTACCATGGTGATGCGGTTTTGGCA
GTACATCAATGGGCGTGGATAGCGGTTTGACTCACGGGGATTTCCAAGTCTCCACCCCATTGACGTCAAT
GGGAGTTTGTTTTGGCACCAAAATCAACGGGACTTTCCAAAATGTCGTAACAACTCCGCCCCATTGACGC
AAATGGGCGGTAGGCGTGTACGGTGGGAGGTCTATATAAGCAGAGCTGGTTTAGTGAACCGTCAGATCCG
CTAGAGATCCGCGGCCGCTAATACGACTCACTATAGGGAGAGCCGCCACCATGAAACGGACAGCCGACGG
AAGCGAGTTCGAGTCACCAAAGAAGAAGCGGAAAGTCATGTCTGAAGTCGAGTTTAGCCACGAGTATTGG
ATGAGGCACGCACTGACCCTGGCAAAGCGAGCATGGGATGAAAGAGATGTCCCCGTGGGCGCCGTGCTGG
TGCACAACAATAGAGTGATCGGAGAGGGATGGAACAGGGCAATCGGCCACCACGACCCTACCGCACACGC
AGAGATCATGGCACTGAGGCAGGGAGGCCTGGTCATGCAGAATTACCGCCTGATCGATGCCACCCTGTAT
GTGACACTGGAGCCATGCGTGATGTGCGCAGGAGCAATGATCCACAGCAGGATCGGAAGAGTGGTGTTCG
GAGCACGGGGCGCCAGGACCGGCGCAGTAGGCTCCCTGATGGATGTGCTGCGCCACCCCGGCATAAAACA
CCGGGTGGAGATCACAGAGGGAATCCTGGCAGACGAGTGCGCCGCCCTGCTGAGCGATTTCTTTAGAATG
CGGAGACAGGAGATCAAGGCCCAGAAGAAGGCACAGAGCTCCACCGACTCTGGAGGATCTAGCGGAGGAT
CCTCTGGCAGCGAGACACCAGGAACAAGCGAGTCAGCAACACCAGAGAGCAGTGGCGGCAGCAGCGGCGG
CAGCGACAAGAAGTACAGCATCGGCCTGGCCATCGGCACCAACTCTGTGGGCTGGGCCGTGATCACCGAC
GAGTACAAGGTGCCCAGCAAGAAATTCAAGGTGCTGGGCAACACCGACCGGCACAGCATCAAGAAGAACC
TGATCGGAGCCCTGCTGTTCGACAGCGGCGAAACAGCCGAGGCCACCCGGCTGAAGAGAACCGCCAGAAG
AAGATACACCAGACGGAAGAACCGGATCTGCTATCTGCAAGAGATCTTCAGCAACGAGATGGCCAAGGTG
GACGACAGCTTCTTCCACAGACTGGAAGAGTCCTTCCTGGTGGAAGAGGATAAGAAGCACGAGCGGCACC
CCATCTTCGGCAACATCGTGGACGAGGTGGCCTACCACGAGAAGTACCCCACCATCTACCACCTGAGAAA
GAAACTGGTGGACAGCACCGACAAGGCCGACCTGCGGCTGATCTATCTGGCCCTGGCCCACATGATCAAG
TTCCGGGGCCACTTCCTGATCGAGGGCGACCTGAACCCCGACAACAGCGACGTGGACAAGCTGTTCATCC
AGCTGGTGCAGACCTACAACCAGCTGTTCGAGGAAAACCCCATCAACGCCAGCGGCGTGGACGCCAAGGC
CATCCTGTCTGCCAGACTGAGCAAGAGCAGACGGCTGGAAAATCTGATCGCCCAGCTGCCCGGCGAAAAG
AAGAATGGCCTGTTCGGAAACCTGATTGCCCTGAGCCTGGGCCTGACCCCCAACTTCAAGAGCAACTTCG
ACCTGGCCGAGGATGCCAAACTGCAGCTGAGCAAGGACACCTACGACGACGACCTGGACAACCTGCTGGC
CCAGATCGGCGACCAGTACGCCGACCTGTT
